>Addgene plasmid #219346 | SFFV-ZBED3-Brd 431 | addgene full sequence | sequence record 449084 | Addgene NGS Result
ATTTATGCAGAGGCCGAGGCCGCCTCGGCCTCTGAGCTATTCCAGAAGTAGTGAGGAGGCTTTTTTGGAG
GCCTAGGGACGTACCCAATTCGCCCTATAGTGAGTCGTATTACGCGCGCTCACTGGCCGTCGTTTTACAA
CGTCGTGACTGGGAAAACCCTGGCGTTACCCAACTTAATCGCCTTGCAGCACATCCCCCTTTCGCCAGCT
GGCGTAATAGCGAAGAGGCCCGCACCGATCGCCCTTCCCAACAGTTGCGCAGCCTGAATGGCGAATGGG
[124 nt withheld, positions 280-403]
C
[91 nt withheld, positions 405-495]
A
[49 nt withheld, positions 497-545]
CCTTTGACGTTGGAGTCCACGTTCTTT
[37 nt withheld, positions 573-609]
ACCCTATCTCGGTCTATTCTTTTGATTTATAAGGGATTTTGCCGATTTCGGCCTATTGGTTAAAAAATGA
GCTGATTTAACAAAAATTTAACGCGAATTTTAACAAAATATTAACGCTTACAATTTAGGTGGCACTTTTC
GGGGAAATGTGCGCGGAACCCCTATTTGTTTATTTTTCTAAATACATTCAAATATGTATCCGCTCATGAG
ACAATAACCCTGATAAATGCTTCAATAATATTGAAAAAGGAAGAGTATGAGTATTCAACATTTCCGTGTC
GCCCTTATTCCCTTTTTTGCGGCATTTTGCCTTCCTGTTTTTGCTCACCCAGAAACGCTGGTGAAAGTAA
AAGATGCTGAAGATCAGTTGGGTGCACGAGTGGGTTACATCGAACTGGATCTCAACAGCGGTAAGATCCT
TGAGAGTTTTCGCCCCGAAGAACGTTTTCCAATGATGAGCACTTTTAAAGTTCTGCTATGTGGCGCGGTA
TTATCCCGTATTGACGCCGGGCAAGAGCAACTCGGTCGCCGCATACACTATTCTCAGAATGACTTGGTTG
AGTACTCACCAGTCACAGAAAAGCATCTTACGGATGGCATGACAGTAAGAGAATTATGCAGTGCTGCCAT
AACCATGAGTGATAACACTGCGGCCAACTTACTTCTGACAACGATCGGAGGACCGAAGGAGCTAACCGCT
TTTTTGCACAACATGGGGGATCATGTAACTCGCCTTGATCGTTGGGAACCGGAGCTGAATGAAGCCATAC
CAAACGACGAGCGTGACACCACGATGCCTGTAGCAATGGCAACAACGTTGCGCAAACTATTAACTGGCGA
ACTACTTACTCTAGCTTCCCGGCAACAATTAATAGACTGGATGGAGGCGGATAAAGTTGCAGGACCACTT
CTGCGCTCGGCCCTTCCGGCTGGCTGGTTTATTGCTGATAAATCTGGAGCCGGTGAGCGTGGGTCTCGCG
GTATCATTGCAGCACTGGGGCCAGATGGTAAGCCCTCCCGTATCGTAGTTATCTACACGACGGGGAGTCA
GGCAACTATGGATGAACGAAATAGACAGATCGCTGAGATAGGTGCCTCACTGATTAAGCATTGGTAACTG
TCAGACCAAGTTTACTCATATATACTTTAGATTGATTTAAAACTTCATTTTTAATTTAAAAGGATCTAGG
TGAAGATCCTTTTTGATAATCTCATGACCAAAATCCCTTAACGTGAGTTTTCGTTCCACTGAGCGTCAGA
CCCCGTAGAAAAGATCAAAGGATCTTCTTGAGATCCTTTTTTTCTGCGCGTAATCTGCTGCTTGCAAACA
AAAAAACCACCGCTACCAGCGGTGGTTTGTTTGCCGGATCAAGAGCTACCAACTCTTTTTCCGAAGGTAA
CTGGCTTCAGCAGAGCGCAGATACCAAATACTGTTCTTCTAGTGTAGCCGTAGTTAGGCCACCACTTCAA
GAACTCTGTAGCACCGCCTACATACCTCGCTCTGCTAATCCTGTTACCAGTGGCTGCTGCCAGTGGCGAT
AAGTCGTGTCTTACCGGGTTGGACTCAAGACGATAGTTACCGGATAAGGCGCAGCGGTCGGGCTGAACGG
GGGGTTCGTGCACACAGCCCAGCTTGGAGCGAACGACCTACACCGAACTGAGATACCTACAGCGTGAGCT
ATGAGAAAGCGCCACGCTTCCCGAAGGGAGAAAGGCGGACAGGTATCCGGTAAGCGGCAGGGTCGGAACA
GGAGAGCGCACGAGGGAGCTTCCAGGGGGAAACGCCTGGTATCTTTATAGTCCTGTCGGGTTTCGCCACC
TCTGACTTGAGCGTCGATTTTTGTGATGCTCGTCAGGGGGGCGGAGCCTATGGAAAAACGCCAGCAACGC
GGCCTTTTTACGGTTCCTGGCCTTTTGCTGGCCTTTTGCTCACATGTTCTTTCCTGCGTTATCCCCTGAT
TCTGTGGATAACCGTATTACCGCCTTTGAGTGAGCTGATACCGCTCGCCGCAGCCGAACGACCGAGCGCA
GCGAGTCAGTGAGCGAGGAAGCGGAAGAGCGCCCAATACGCAAACCGCCTCTCCCCGCGCGTTGGCCGAT
TCATTAATGCAGCTGGCACGACAGGTTTCCCGACTGGAAAGCGGGCAGTGAGCGCAACGCAATTAATGTG
AGTTAGCTCACTCATTAGGCACCCCAGGCTTTACACTTTATGCTTCCGGCTCGTATGTTGTGTGGAATTG
TGAGCGGATAACAATTTCACACAGGAAACAGCTATGACCATGATTACGCCAAGCGCGCAATTAACCCTCA
CTAAAGGGAACAAAAGCTGGAGCTGCAAGCTTAATGTAGTCTTATGCAATACTCTTGTAGTCTTGCAACA
TGGTAACGATGAGTTAGCAACATGCCTTACAAGGAGAGAAAAAGCACCGTGCATGCCGATTGGTGGAAGT
AAGGTGGTACGATCGTGCCTTATTAGGAAGGCAACAGACGGGTCTGACATGGATTGGACGAACCACTGAA
TTGCCGCATTGCAGAGATATTGTATTTAAGTGCCTAGCTCGATACATAAACGGGTCTCTCTGGTTAGACC
AGATCTGAGCCTGGGAGCTCTCTGGCTAACTAGGGAACCCACTGCTTAAGCCTCAATAAAGCTTGCCTTG
AGTGCTTCAAGTAGTGTGTGCCCGTCTGTTGTGTGACTCTGGTAACTAGAGATCCCTCAGACCCTTTTAG
TCAGTGTGGAAAATCTCTAGCAGTGGCGCCCGAACAGGGACTTGAAAGCGAAAGGGAAACCAGAGGAGCT
CTCTCGACGCAGGACTCGGCTTGCTGAAGCGCGCACGGCAAGAGGCGAGGGGCGGCGACTGGTGAGTACG
CCAAAAATTTTGACTAGCGGAGGCTAGAAGGAGAGAGATGGGTGCGAGAGCGTCAGTATTAAGCGGGGGA
GAATTAGATCGCGATGGGAAAAAATTCGGTTAAGGCCAGGGGGAAAGAAAAAATATAAATTAAAACATAT
AGTATGGGCAAGCAGGGAGCTAGAACGATTCGCAGTTAATCCTGGCCTGTTAGAAACATCAGAAGGCTGT
AGACAAATACTGGGACAGCTACAACCATCCCTTCAGACAGGATCAGAAGAACTTAGATCATTATATAATA
CAGTAGCAACCCTCTATTGTGTGCATCAAAGGATAGAGATAAAAGACACCAAGGAAGCTTTAGACAAGAT
AGAGGAAGAGCAAAACAAAAGTAAGACCACCGCACAGCAAGCGGCCGCTGATCTTCAGACCTGGAGGAGG
AGATATGAGGGACAATTGGAGAAGTGAATTATATAAATATAAAGTAGTAAAAATTGAACCATTAGGAGTA
GCACCCACCAAGGCAAAGAGAAGAGTGGTGCAGAGAGAAAAAAGAGCAGTGGGAATAGGAGCTTTGTTCC
TTGGGTTCTTGGGAGCAGCAGGAAGCACTATGGGCGCAGCGTCAATGACGCTGACGGTACAGGCCAGACA
ATTATTGTCTGGTATAGTGCAGCAGCAGAACAATTTGCTGAGGGCTATTGAGGCGCAACAGCATCTGTTG
CAACTCACAGTCTGGGGCATCAAGCAGCTCCAGGCAAGAATCCTGGCTGTGGAAAGATACCTAAAGGATC
AACAGCTCCTGGGGATTTGGGGTTGCTCTGGAAAACTCATTTGCACCACTGCTGTGCCTTGGAATGCTAG
TTGGAGTAATAAATCTCTGGAACAGATTTGGAATCACACGACCTGGATGGAGTGGGACAGAGAAATTAAC
AATTACACAAGCTTAATACACTCCTTAATTGAAGAATCGCAAAACCAGCAAGAAAAGAATGAACAAGAAT
TATTGGAATTAGATAAATGGGCAAGTTTGTGGAATTGGTTTAACATAACAAATTGGCTGTGGTATATAAA
ATTATTCATAATGATAGTAGGAGGCTTGGTAGGTTTAAGAATAGTTTTTGCTGTACTTTCTATAGTGAAT
AGAGTTAGGCAGGGATATTCACCATTATCGTTTCAGACCCACCTCCCAACCCCGAGGGGACCCGACAGGC
CCGAAGGAATAGAAGAAGAAGGTGGAGAGAGAGACAGAGACAGATCCATTCGATTAGTGAACGGATCTCG
ACGGTATCGGTTAACTTTTAAAAGAAAAGGGGGGATTGGGGGGTACAGTGCAGGGGAAAGAATAGTAGAC
ATAATAGCAACAGACATACAAACTAAAGAATTACAAAAACAAATTACAAAAATTCAAAATTTTATCGATC
ACGAGACTAGCCTCGAGCTGGCTGCAGTAACGCCATTTTGCAAGGCATGGAAAAATACCAAACCAAGAAT
AGAGAAGTTCAGATCAAGGGCGGGTACATGAAAATAGCTAACGTTGGGCCAAACAGGATATCTGCGGTGA
GCAGTTTCGGCCCCGGCCCGGGGCCAAGAACAGATGGTCACCGCAGTTTCGGCCCCGGCCCGAGGCCAAG
AACAGATGGTCCCCAGATATGGCCCAACCCTCAGCAGTTTCTTAAGACCCATCAGATGTTTCCAGGCTCC
CCCAAGGACCTGAAATGACCCTGCGCCTTATTTGAATTAACCAATCAGCCTGCTTCTCGCTTCTGTTCGC
GCGCTTCTGCTTCCCGAGCTCTATAAAAGAGCTCACAACCCCTCACTCGGCGCGCCAGTCCTCCGACAGA
CTGAGTCGGCCGGTCGAATCAAGCTTATCGATACCGTCGACGGATCCGCTAGCCCGCGGTTCGAAATGCG
GTCCGGAGAACCTGCATGTACTATGGATCAAGCTAGGGGCCTTGATGATGCTGCCGCTAGAGGCGGACAA
TGCCCCGGGTTGGGTCCTGCCCCTACACCCACTCCCCCAGGGCGTCTCGGAGCACCTTATTCAGAAGCTT
GGGGCTATTTTCATCTCGCCCCTGGCAGGCCAGGCCACCCCTCAGGACATTGGGCAACGTGTCGGCTCTG
TGGCGAACAAGTTGGGCGTGGGCCTGGTTTTCATGCCGGTACTAGCGCCCTGTGGAGACATCTCAGATCC
GCCCATCGAAGGGAATTGGAAAGTTCAGGGGCAGGATCTTCACCACCAGCTGCTCCTTGTCCACCGCCCC
CGGGACCTGCAGCCGCTCCAGAAGGAGATTGGGCCCGGTTGCTCGAGCAAATGGGAGCCCTTGCAGTCCG
TGGGTCCCGTAGGGAAAGAGAACTCGAAAGACGGGAACTTGCAGTTGAACAAGGGGAACGGGCGCTTGAA
AGACGGAGACGTGCGCTCCAAGAAGAGGAACGGGCTGCCGCGCAAGCCCGTCGTGAGTTGCAAGCTGAAA
GGGAAGCCTTGCAAGCTAGGCTTAGGGACGTCAGTAGGCGCGAAGGTGCACTCGGATGGGCTCCAGCCGC
CCCACCCCCTCTGAAAGATGATCCAGAAGGCGATCGCGATGGTTGTGTGATAACCAAAGTGTTGCTCTGA
ACCGGTCGGATCCCCCGGGCTGCAGGAATTCGAGCATCTTACCGCCATTTATTCCCATATTTGTTCTGTT
TTTCTTGATTTGGGTATACATTTAAATGTTAATAAAACAAAATGGTGGGGCAATCATTTACATTTTTAGG
GATATGTAATTACTAGTTCAGGTGTATTGCCACAAGACAAACATGTTAAGAAACTTTCCCGTTATTTACG
CTCTGTTCCTGTTAATCAACCTCTGGATTACAAAATTTGTGAAAGATTGACTGATATTCTTAACTATGTT
GCTCCTTTTACGCTGTGTGGATATGCTGCTTTAATGCCTCTGTATCATGCTATTGCTTCCCGTACGGCTT
TCGTTTTCTCCTCCTTGTATAAATCCTGGTTGCTGTCTCTTTATGAGGAGTTGTGGCCCGTTGTCCGTCA
ACGTGGCGTGGTGTGCTCTGTGTTTGCTGACGCAACCCCCACTGGCTGGGGCATTGCCACCACCTGTCAA
CTCCTTTCTGGGACTTTCGCTTTCCCCCTCCCGATCGCCACGGCAGAACTCATCGCCGCCTGCCTTGCCC
GCTGCTGGACAGGGGCTAGGTTGCTGGGCACTGATAATTCCGTGGTGTTGTCGGGGAAGCTGACGTCCTT
TGCAATTCGATATCAAGCTGTACCTTCTAGATGTACAATTATTAAAGCGCTTCTAGACCAATGACTTACA
AGGCAGCTGTAGATCTTAGCCACTTTTTAAAAGAAAAGGGGGGACTGGAAGGGCTAATTCACTCCCAACG
AAGACAAGATCTGCTTTTTGCTTGTACTGGGTCTCTCTGGTTAGACCAGATCTGAGCCTGGGAGCTCTCT
GGCTAACTAGGGAACCCACTGCTTAAGCCTCAATAAAGCTTGCCTTGAGTGCTTCAAGTAGTGTGTGCCC
GTCTGTTGTGTGACTCTGGTAACTAGAGATCCCTCAGACCCTTTTAGTCAGTGTGGAAAATCTCTAGCAG
TAGTAGTTCATGTCATCTTATTATTCAGTATTTATAACTTGCAAAGAAATGAATATCAGAGAGTGAGAGG
AACTTGTTTATTGCAGCTTATAATGGTTACAAATAAAGCAATAGCATCACAAATTTCACAAATAAAGCAT
TTTTTTCACTGCATTCTAGTTGTGGTTTGTCCAAACTCATCAATGTATCTTATCATGTCTGGCTCTAGCT
ATCCCGCCCCTAACTCCGCCCATCCCGCCCCTAACTCCGCCCAGTTCCGCCCATTCTCCGCCCCATGGCT
GACTAATTTTTTTT
Features (pLannotate 1.2.2; 29 found; start..end, strand, type, name):
     94..112     -  promoter       T7 promoter: promoter for bacteriophage T7 RNA polymerase
    120..275     +  CDS            lacZα (fragment): LacZα fragment of β-galactosidase; lacZ fragment
    280..708     +  rep_origin     f1 ori (sequence partly withheld): f1 bacteriophage origin of replication; arrow indicates direction of (+) strand synthesis
    761..865     +  promoter       AmpR promoter: bla
    866..1726    +  CDS            AmpR: β-lactamase; bla; confers resistance to ampicillin, carbenicillin, and related antibiotics
   1897..2485    +  rep_origin     ori: high-copy-number ColE1/pMB1/pBR322/pUC origin of replication
   2668..2760    +  CDS            lacI (fragment): lac repressor; lacI; The lac repressor binds to the lac operator to inhibit transcription in E. coli. This inhibition can be relieved by adding lactose or isopropyl-β-D-thiogalactopyranoside (IPTG).
   2773..2794    +  protein_bind   CAP binding site: CAP binding activates transcription in the presence of cAMP. E. coli catabolite activator protein
   2809..2839    +  promoter       lac promoter: promoter for the E. coli lac operon
   2847..2863    +  protein_bind   lac operator: The lac repressor binds to the lac operator to inhibit transcription in E. coli. This inhibition can be relieved by adding lactose or isopropyl-β-D-thiogalactopyranoside (IPTG). lac repressor encoded by lacI
   2908..2926    +  promoter       T3 promoter: promoter for bacteriophage T3 RNA polymerase
   2954..3180    +  promoter       RSV promoter: Rous sarcoma virus enhancer/promoter
   3181..3361    +  LTR            5' LTR (truncated): truncated 5' long terminal repeat (LTR) from HIV-1
   3408..3533    +  misc_feature   HIV-1 Ψ: packaging signal of human immunodeficiency virus type 1
   3517..3880    +  CDS            HIV-1 gag (fragment): gag protein from human immunodeficiency virus 1; gag
   4026..4259    +  misc_feature   RRE: The Rev response element (RRE) of HIV-1 allows for Rev-dependent mRNA export from the nucleus to the cytoplasm.
   4636..4736    +  CDS            Rev (fragment): human immunodeficiency virus 1 (HIV-1) Rev protein; rev; enhances nuclear export of unspliced and incompletely spliced viral mRNAs
   4755..4872    +  misc_feature   cPPT/CTS: central polypurine tract and central termination sequence of HIV-1
   4906..5307    +  promoter       SFFV promoter: spleen focus-forming virus long terminal repeat (LTR) promoter
   5317..5340    +  misc_feature   MCS (fragment): pBluescript multiple cloning site
   5365..6066    +  CDS            ZBED3: ZBED3_HUMAN - Experimental evidence at protein level: Swiss-Prot protein existence level 1. Acts as a positive regulator in the activation of the canonical Wnt/beta-catenin signaling pathway by stabilizing cytoplasmic beta-catenin (By similarity). Involved in transcription activation of Wnt target gene expression (By similarity). Plays a role in symmetric division of blastomeres in the early stages of embryogenesis via regulation of mitotic spindle central positioning and organization of the F-actin filament network (By similarity). Plays a role in regulating the distribution of cellular organ
   6077..6102    +  misc_feature   MCS (fragment): pBluescript multiple cloning site
   6102..6161    +  CDS            S (fragment): HBSAG_WHV6 - Experimental evidence at transcript level: Swiss-Prot protein existence level 2. The middle envelope protein plays an important role in the budding of the virion. It is involved in the induction of budding in a nucleocapsid independent way. In this process the majority of envelope proteins bud to form subviral lipoprotein particles of 22 nm of diameter that do not contain a nucleocapsid (By similarity). From Woodchuck hepatitis B virus (isolate w64/pWS23) (WHV).
   6293..6696    +  misc_feature   WPRE: woodchuck hepatitis virus posttranscriptional regulatory element
   6754..6813    +  CDS            nef (fragment): NEF_HV1Z2 - Experimental evidence at protein level: Swiss-Prot protein existence level 1. Extracellular Nef protein targets CD4(+) T-lymphocytes for apoptosis by interacting with CXCR4 surface receptors. From Human immunodeficiency virus type 1 group M subtype D (isolate Z2/CDC-Z34) (HIV-1).
   6815..7048    +  LTR            3' LTR (ΔU3): self-inactivating 3' long terminal repeat (LTR) from HIV-1
   7120..7241    +  polyA_signal   SV40 poly(A) signal: SV40 polyadenylation signal
   7260..7281    +  rep_origin     SV40 ori (fragment): SV40 origin of replication
   7281..73      +  rep_origin     SV40 ori (across the origin): SV40 origin of replication
