[The description below was written by a language model from this plasmid's Addgene catalogue record and pLannotate feature annotations shown in this document.]
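Description:
SFFV-ZBED3-Brd 431 is a third-generation-style, self-inactivating HIV-1 lentiviral transfer plasmid built on the SFFV-MCS backbone, carrying the human transcription factor ZBED3 together with a construct-specific DNA barcode. It is propagated in E. coli through a high-copy ColE1/pUC-type origin with ampicillin selection (AmpR, β-lactamase). The bacterial portion also retains pBluescript-like remnants, including an f1 origin, lac promoter/operator and lacZα fragments, and flanking T7 and T3 promoters. The feature table shows no mammalian selection marker or fluorescent reporter.

The viral genome is transcribed in packaging cells from an RSV promoter fused to a truncated 5' LTR, which makes expression Tat-independent. This is followed by the Ψ packaging signal with a partial gag sequence, the RRE for Rev-dependent nuclear export, and the cPPT/CTS, which aids nuclear import of the reverse-transcribed genome. Internally, the spleen focus-forming virus (SFFV) promoter, which is commonly chosen for strong expression in haematopoietic cells, drives the roughly 0.7 kb ZBED3 coding sequence, cloned between retained restriction sites in the polylinker. A WPRE downstream enhances transcript stability and expression. According to the depositor, the barcode sits in an XbaI site after the WPRE, giving the layout SFFV–TF–WPRE–barcode; the barcode itself is not annotated in the feature table. The ΔU3 3' LTR inactivates the viral promoter after integration, and an SV40 poly(A) signal and SV40 origin lie outside the provirus.

The barcode is placed upstream of the 3' LTR, so it should be part of the expressed transcript and allow the delivered factor to be identified by sequencing. The plasmid belongs to a barcoded transcription factor collection for combinatorial screening in immune cell reprogramming.
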