Addgene plasmid #219346: SFFV-ZBED3-Brd 431
Purpose: Transcription factor ZBED3 with a specific barcode assigned.
Depositing lab: Filipe Pereira. Depositing organization: Center for Neuroscience and Cell Biology, University of Coimbra. Publication: A combinatorial transcription factor screening platform for immune cell reprogramming. Kurochkin I, Altman AR, Caiado I, Pertiga-Cabral D, Halitzki E, Minaeva M, Zimmermannova O, Henriques-Oliveira L, Klein D, Nair M, Oliveira D, Cajal LR, Knittel R, Feick C, Ringner M, Martin M, Cirovic B, Pires CF, Rosa FF, Sitnicka E, Theis FJ, Pereira CF. Cell Syst. 2026 Jan 21;17(1):101457. doi: 10.1016/j.cels.2025.101457. Epub 2026 Jan 14. PubMed 41539305.
Backbone
  Vector backbone: SFFV-MCS
  Backbone size w/o insert (bp): 6638
  Vector type: Lentiviral
Growth in bacteria
  Bacterial resistance: Ampicillin, 100 μg/mL
  Growth temperature: 37°C
  Growth strain: NEB Stable
  Copy number: High Copy
Gene/Insert
  Gene/Insert name: ZBED3
  Species: H. sapiens (human)
  Insert size (bp): 705
  Entrez Gene: ZBED3 (a.k.a. MGC15435)
  Promoter: The spleen focus-forming virus (SFFV) promoter
  Cloning method: Restriction Enzyme; 5′ cloning site Bsp119I (not destroyed); 3′ cloning site BstHI (not destroyed)
Terms and licenses: Academic/Nonprofit Terms; Industry Terms: Not Available to Industry
Depositor comments: Barcode sequence cloned into XbaI restriction site. Design of plasmid is as follows: SFFV-[TF sequence]-WPRE-[Barcode sequence].
How to cite: SFFV-ZBED3-Brd 431 was a gift from Filipe Pereira (Addgene plasmid # 219346 ; http://n2t.net/addgene:219346 ; RRID:Addgene_219346)
