>Addgene plasmid #219346 | SFFV-ZBED3-Brd 431 | depositor partial sequence | sequence record 428518 | TF ORF
ATGCGGTCCGGAGAACCTGCATGTACTATGGATCAAGCTAGGGGCCTTGATGATGCTGCCGCTAGAGGCG
GACAATGCCCCGGGTTGGGTCCTGCCCCTACACCCACTCCCCCAGGGCGTCTCGGAGCACCTTATTCAGA
AGCTTGGGGCTATTTTCATCTCGCCCCTGGCAGGCCAGGCCACCCCTCAGGACATTGGGCAACGTGTCGG
CTCTGTGGCGAACAAGTTGGGCGTGGGCCTGGTTTTCATGCCGGTACTAGCGCCCTGTGGAGACATCTCA
GATCCGCCCATCGAAGGGAATTGGAAAGTTCAGGGGCAGGATCTTCACCACCAGCTGCTCCTTGTCCACC
GCCCCCGGGACCTGCAGCCGCTCCAGAAGGAGATTGGGCCCGGTTGCTCGAGCAAATGGGAGCCCTTGCA
GTCCGTGGGTCCCGTAGGGAAAGAGAACTCGAAAGACGGGAACTTGCAGTTGAACAAGGGGAACGGGCGC
TTGAAAGACGGAGACGTGCGCTCCAAGAAGAGGAACGGGCTGCCGCGCAAGCCCGTCGTGAGTTGCAAGC
TGAAAGGGAAGCCTTGCAAGCTAGGCTTAGGGACGTCAGTAGGCGCGAAGGTGCACTCGGATGGGCTCCA
GCCGCCCCACCCCCTCTGAAAGATGATCCAGAAGGCGATCGCGATGGTTGTGTGATAACCAAAGTGTTGC
TCTGA
