>Addgene plasmid #219346 | SFFV-ZBED3-Brd 431 | depositor partial sequence | sequence record 428519 | Barcode sequence
TGTACAATTATTAAAGCGCT
